Addgene plasmid #55964: mPlum-EB3-7
Purpose: Localization: MT End Binding Protein, Excitation: 590, Emission: 649
Depositing lab: Michael Davidson. Depositing organization: Florida State University, Tallahassee.
Backbone
  Vector backbone: mPlum
  Backbone size w/o insert (bp): 4750
  Vector type: Mammalian Expression
  Selectable markers: Neomycin (select with G418)
Growth in bacteria
  Bacterial resistance: Kanamycin, 50 μg/mL
  Growth temperature: 37°C
  Growth strain: DH5alpha
  Copy number: High Copy
Gene/Insert
  Gene/Insert name: EB3 (alt name: NM_012326.2)
  Species: H. sapiens (human)
  Entrez Gene: MAPRE3 (a.k.a. EB3, EBF3, EBF3-S, RP3)
  Promoter: CMV
  Tag / fusion protein: mPlum
  Cloning method: Unknown
  Sequencing primers: 5′ CMV-F; 3′ SV40pA-R
Terms and licenses: Academic/Nonprofit Terms; Industry Terms: Not Available to Industry
Depositor comments: . Excitation = 590; Emission = 649
How to cite: mPlum-EB3-7 was a gift from Michael Davidson (Addgene plasmid # 55964 ; http://n2t.net/addgene:55964 ; RRID:Addgene_55964)
