[The description below was written by a language model from this plasmid's Addgene catalogue record and the feature table of its GenBank file.]
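Description:
mPlum-EB3-7 is a mammalian expression plasmid that produces human EB3 (microtubule end-binding protein 3, encoded by MAPRE3) fused to the far-red fluorescent protein mPlum. It is built on an mPlum vector backbone of about 4.75 kb without the insert. Expression of the fusion is driven by the CMV promoter, a strong constitutive promoter in most mammalian cell lines. The listed 3′ sequencing primer anneals in an SV40 polyadenylation region, which suggests the transcript ends at an SV40 poly(A) signal. The plasmid is maintained at high copy in E. coli under kanamycin selection, and it carries a neomycin resistance marker that allows G418 selection of stably transfected mammalian cells. The record does not state the cloning method, the order of mPlum and EB3 in the fusion, or the linker between them.

The construct serves as a fluorescent localization marker. EB3 belongs to the end-binding protein family, which accumulates at growing microtubule plus ends, so the fusion is typically used in live-cell imaging to visualize microtubule tips and follow their growth dynamics. The recorded excitation and emission maxima for mPlum are 590 nm and 649 nm, placing the signal in the far-red range, where it can be combined with green or yellow reporters in multicolor experiments.

The sequence record held for this plasmid covers only a 759 bp portion of the construct. Its single annotated feature is a Kozak consensus sequence for strong translation initiation in vertebrates, which presumably lies at the start of the fusion reading frame. The promoter, coding regions, resistance genes and replication origin are not annotated there and are known only from the catalogue fields.
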