LOCUS       Exported 759 bp ds-DNA linear SYN 23-MAY-2021
DEFINITION  Localization: MT End Binding Protein, Excitation: 590, Emission:
            649.
ACCESSION   .
VERSION     .
KEYWORDS    mPlum-EB3-7
SOURCE      synthetic DNA construct
  ORGANISM  synthetic DNA construct
REFERENCE   1 (bases 1 to 759)
  TITLE     Davidson Red fluorescent proteins
REFERENCE   2 (bases 1 to 759)
  AUTHORS   .
  TITLE     Direct Submission
  JOURNAL   Exported May 23, 2021 from SnapGene Server 1.1.58
            http://www.snapgene.com
FEATURES             Location/Qualifiers
     source          1..759
                     /organism="synthetic DNA construct"
                     /mol_type="other DNA"
     regulatory      68..77
                     /regulatory_class="other"
                     /note="vertebrate consensus sequence for strong initiation
                     of translation (Kozak, 1987)"
ORIGIN
        1 accgtcagat ccgctagcgc taccggactc agatctcgag ctcaagcttc gaattctgca
       61 gtcgactgcc accatggccg tcaatgtgta ctccacatct gtgaccagtg aaaatctgag
      121 tcgccatgat atgcttgcat gggtcaacga ctccctgcac ctcaactata ccaagataga
      181 acagctttgt tcaggggcag cctactgcca gttcatggac atgctcttcc ccggctgtgt
      241 gcacttgagg aaagtgaagt tccaggccaa actagagcat gaatacatcc acaacttcaa
      301 ggtgctgcaa gcagctttca agaagatggg tgttgacaaa atcattcctg tagagaaatt
      361 agtgaaagga aaattccaag ataattttga gtttattcag tggtttaaga aattctttga
      421 cgcaaactat gatggaaagg attacaaccc tctgctggcg cggcagggcc aggacgtagc
      481 gccacctcct aacccaggtg atcagatctt caacaaatcc aagaaactca ttggcacagc
      541 agttccacag aggacgtccc ccacaggccc aaaaaacatg cagacctctg gccggctgag
      601 caatgtggcc cccccctgca ttctccggaa gaatcctcca tcagcccgaa atggcggcca
      661 tgagactgat gcccaaattc ttgaactcaa ccaacagctg gtggacttga agctgacagt
      721 ggatgggctg gagaaggaac gtgacttcta cttcagcaa
//
