>Addgene plasmid #55964 | mPlum-EB3-7 | depositor partial sequence | sequence record 86869 | insert sequence
GACGTCAGATCCGCTAGCGCTACCGGACTCAGATCTCGAGCTCAAGCTTCGAATTCTGCAGTCGACTGCC
ACCATGGCCGTCAATGTGTACTCCACATCTGTGACCAGTGAAAATCTGAGTCGCCATGATATGCTTGCAT
GGGTCAACGACTCCCTGCACCTCAACTATACCAAGATAGAACAGCTTTGTTCAGGGGCAGCCTACTGCCA
GTTCATGGACATGCTCTTCCCCGGCTGTGTGCACTTGAGGAAAGTGAAGTTCCAGGCCAAACTAGAGCAT
GAATACATCCACAACTTCAAGGTGCTGCAAGCAGCTTTCAAGAAGATGGGTGTTGACAAAATCATTCCTG
TAGAGAAATTAGTGAAAGGAAAATTCCAAGATAATTTTGAGTTTATTCAGTGGTTTAAGAAATTCTTTGA
CGCAAACTATGATGGAAAGGATTACAACCCTCTGCTGGCGCGGCAGGGCCAGGACGTAGCGCCACCTCCT
AACCCAGGTGATCAGATCTTCAACAAATCCAAGAAACTCATTGGCACAGCAGTTCCACAGAGGACGTCCC
CCACAGGCCCAAAAAACATGCAGACCTCTGGCCGGCTGAGCAATGTGGCCCCCCCCTGCATTCTCCGGAA
GAATCCTCCATCAGCCCGAAATGGCGGCCATGAGACTGATGCCCAAATTCTTGAACTCAACCAACAGCTG
GTGGACTTGAAGCTGACAGTGGATGGGCTGGAGAAGGAACGTGACTTCTACTTCAGCAAACTTCGTGACA
TCGAGCTCATCTGCCAGGAGCATGAAAGTGAAAACAGCCCTGTTATCTCAGGCATCATTGGCATCCTCTA
TGCCACAGAGGAAGGATTCGCACCCCCTGAGGACGATGAGATTGAAGAGCATCAACAAGAAGACCAGGAC
GAGTACCTGGATCCACCGGTGGCTACCATGGTGAGCAAGGGCGAGGAGGTCATCAAGGAGTTCATGCGCT
TCAAGGAGCACATGGAGGGCTCCGTGAACGGCCACGAGTTCGAGATCGAGGGCGAGGGCGAGGGCCGCCC
CTACGAGGGCACCCAGACCGCCAGGCTGAAGGTGACCAAGGGTGGCCCCCTGCCCTTCGCCTGGGACATC
CTGTCCCCTCAGATCATGTACGGCTCCAAGGCCTACGTGAAGCACCCCGCCGACATCCCCGACTACTTGA
AGCTGTCCTTCCCCGAGGGCTTCAAGTGGGAGCGCGTGATGAACTTCGAGGACGGCGGCGTGGTGACCGT
GACCCAGGACTCCTCCCTGCAGGACGGCGAGTTCATCTACAAGGTGAAGGTGCGCGGCACCAACTTCCCC
TCCGACGGCCCCGTAATGCAGAAGAAGACCATGGGCTGGGAGGCCTCCTCCGAGCGGATGTACCCCGAGG
ACGGCGCCCTGAAGGGCGAGATGAAGATGAGGCTGAGGCTGAAGGACGGCGGCCACTACGACGCCGAGGT
CAAGACCACCTACATGGCCAAGAAGCCCGTGCAGCTGCCCGGCGCCTACAAGACCGACATCAAGCTGGAC
ATCACCTCCCACAACGAGGACTACACCATCGTGGAACAGTACGAGCGCGCCGAGGGCCGCCACTCCACCG
GCGCCTAAGCGGCCGCGACTCTAGATCATAATCAGCCATACCACATT
